Addgene plasmid #134597: pCDF-yibDp-matB
Purpose: Low Phosphate inducible matB (malonyl-CoA synthetase)
Depositing lab: Michael Lynch. Depositing organization: Duke University. Publication: Scalable, two-stage, autoinduction of recombinant protein expression in E. coli utilizing phosphate depletion. Menacho-Melgar R, Ye Z, Moreb EA, Yang T, Efromson JP, Decker JS, Wang R, Lynch MD. Biotechnol Bioeng. 2020 May 22. doi: 10.1002/bit.27440. PubMed 32441815.
Backbone
  Vector backbone: pCDF
  Vector type: Bacterial Expression
Growth in bacteria
  Bacterial resistance: Spectinomycin, 50 μg/mL
  Growth temperature: 37°C
  Growth strain: DH5alpha
  Copy number: High Copy
Gene/Insert
  Gene/Insert name: Malonyl CoA synthetase
  Promoter: yibD
  Cloning method: Gibson Cloning
  Sequencing primers: 5′ SL1; 3′ SR2
Terms and licenses: Academic/Nonprofit Terms; Industry Terms: Not Available to Industry
Depositor comments: Please visit https://www.biorxiv.org/content/10.1101/820787v2 for bioRxiv preprint.
How to cite: pCDF-yibDp-matB was a gift from Michael Lynch (Addgene plasmid # 134597 ; http://n2t.net/addgene:134597 ; RRID:Addgene_134597)
