[The description below was written by a language model from this plasmid's Addgene catalogue record and pLannotate feature annotations shown in this document.]
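Description:
pCDF-yibDp-matB is a bacterial expression plasmid of about 3.8 kb, built on a pCDF backbone, for producing malonyl-CoA synthetase (matB) in E. coli under low-phosphate induction. It replicates from the CloDF13 (CDF) origin, which is compatible with other common plasmid origins, so it can be co-maintained with additional plasmids in the same cell. The feature table annotates this origin as two fragments flanking an RNAI regulatory RNA hit. Selection relies on the aadA (SmR) aminoglycoside adenylyltransferase gene, which confers spectinomycin and streptomycin resistance and is driven here by the AmpR (bla) promoter. The catalogue lists the plasmid as high copy.

The payload is the matB coding sequence, inserted by Gibson assembly downstream of the yibD promoter, an E. coli promoter that is activated when phosphate becomes limiting. This lets cultures grow with little expression of the enzyme and then switch it on automatically as phosphate in the medium is depleted, with no added inducer. That matches the two-stage autoinduction strategy described in the associated publication. The automated annotation does not label either the yibD promoter or the matB open reading frame. Both presumably lie in the unannotated stretch between the terminator cluster and the resistance gene. A short match to the capTEV tag near the start of that region may reflect a small affinity tag such as a His tag, but the record does not confirm one. T3Te, rrnB T1 and T7Te terminators lie between the origin and the expression cassette, insulating it from read-through transcription. The source organism of matB is not stated.
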