Features (pLannotate 1.2.2; 9 found; start..end, strand, type, name):
     48..546     -  rep_origin     CloDF13 ori (fragment): Plasmids containing the CloDF13 (CDF) origin of replication can be propagated in E. coli cells that contain additional plasmids with compatible origins.
    626..729     +  ncRNA          RNAI: Accession: RF00106 - RNAI
    742..784     -  rep_origin     CloDF13 ori (fragment): Plasmids containing the CloDF13 (CDF) origin of replication can be propagated in E. coli cells that contain additional plasmids with compatible origins.
    792..821     -  terminator     T3Te terminator: phage T3 early transcription terminator
    905..976     +  terminator     rrnB T1 terminator: transcription terminator T1 from the E. coli rrnB gene
    992..1019    +  terminator     T7Te terminator: phage T7 early transcription terminator
   1300..1318    +  CDS            capTEV™ (fragment): composite tag for in vivo biotinylation, TEV protease cleavage, and 6xHis tagging
   2938..3729    -  CDS            SmR: aminoglycoside adenylyltransferase (Murphy, 1985); aadA; confers resistance to spectinomycin and streptomycin
   3730..3821    -  promoter       AmpR promoter: bla
>Addgene plasmid #134597 | pCDF-yibDp-matB | addgene full sequence | sequence record 273124 | Addgene NGS Result
TAGCTAGCTCACTCGGTCGCTACGCTCCGGGCGTGAGACTGCGGCGGGCGCTGCGGACACATACAAAGTT
ACCCACAGATTCCGTGGATAAGCAGGGGACTAACATGTGAGGCAAAACAGCAGGGCCGCGCCGGTGGCGT
TTTTCCATAGGCTCCGCCCTCCTGCCAGAGTTCACATAAACAGACGCTTTTCCGGTGCATCTGTGGGAGC
CGTGAGGCTCAACCATGAATCTGACAGTACGGGCGAAACCCGACAGGACTTAAAGATCCCCACCGTTTCC
GGCGGGTCGCTCCCTCTTGCGCTCTCCTGTTCCGACCCTGCCGTTTACCGGATACCTGTTCCGCCTTTCT
CCCTTACGGGAAGTGTGGCGCTTTCTCATAGCTCACACACTGGTATCTCGGCTCGGTGTAGGTCGTTCGC
TCCAAGCTGGGCTGTAAGCAAGAACTCCCCGTTCAGCCCGACTGCTGCGCCTTATCCGGTAACTGTTCAC
TTGAGTCCAACCCGGAAAAGCACGGTAAAACGCCACTGGCAGCAGCCATTGGTAACAGGATTAGCAGAGC
GAGGTATGTAGGCGGTGCTACAGAGTTCTTGAAGTGGTGGCCTAACTACGGCTACACTAGAAGAACAGTA
TTTGGTATCTGCGCTCTGCTGAAGCCAGTTACCTCGGAAAAAGAGTTGGTAGCTCTTGATCCGGCAAACA
AACCACCGCTGGTAGCGGTGGTTTTTTTGTTTGCAAGCAGCAGATTACGCGCAGAAAAAAAGGATCTCAA
GAAGATCCTTTGATTTTCTACCGAAGAAAGGCCCACCCGTGAAGGTGAGCCAGTGAGTTGATTGCAGTCC
AGTTACGCTGGAGTCTGAGGCTCGTCCTGAATGATATCAAGCTTGAATTCGTTTGCCCAGGCATCAAATA
AAACGAAAGGCTCAGTCGAAAGACTGGGCCTTTCGTTTTATCTGTTGTTTGTCGGTGAACGCTCTCTACT
AGAGTCACACTGGCTCACCTTCGGGTGGGCCTTTCTGCGTTTATACACAGCTAACACCACGTCGTCCCTA
TCTGCTGCCCTAGGTCTATGAGTGGTTGCTGGATAACGTGCGTAATTGTGCTGATCTCTTATATAGCTGC
TCTCATTATCTCTCTACCCTGAAGTGACTCTCTCACCTGTAAAAATAATATCTCACAGGCTTAATAGTTT
CTTAATACAAAGCCTGTAAAACGTCAGGATAACTTCTATATTCAGGGAGACCACAACGGTTTCCCTCTAC
AAATAATTTTGTTTAACTTTGGAAAAAGGAGATATACCATGCATCATCATCATCATCACTCCAACCATTT
ATTCGATGCGATGCGTGCCGCGGCGCCTGGGAATGCGCCGTTCATCCGCATCGACAATACACGCACCTGG
ACCTACGACGATGCCTTTGCCTTGAGTGGTCGCATTGCGTCAGCTATGGACGCACTCGGCATTCGCCCGG
GAGACCGCGTGGCCGTGCAGGTGGAGAAATCTGCCGAAGCACTGATTCTGTATCTTGCGTGTCTGCGTAG
CGGTGCCGTATATTTGCCACTGAACACTGCTTATACACTTGCGGAACTGGACTACTTTATTGGTGATGCC
GAACCGCGCCTCGTTGTTGTAGCGTCATCCGCCCGTGCAGGTGTGGAAACCATTGCGAAACCGCGCGGGG
CCATTGTAGAAACTCTGGATGCAGCTGGCAGCGGAAGCTTGCTGGACTTGGCGCGCGATGAGCCTGCTGA
TTTCGTGGACGCTAGTCGCTCGGCGGACGATCTGGCGGCAATTCTTTATACAAGTGGGACGACAGGGCGT
TCTAAGGGGGCAATGCTGACACACGGCAACCTGCTTTCTAACGCGCTTACATTGCGTGATTTCTGGCGTG
TAACCGCAGGCGATCGTCTGATTCATGCGTTACCGATTTTTCATACACATGGCCTGTTTGTCGCTACTAA
TGTCACATTACTGGCCGGGGCCTCTATGTTTCTGTTAAGCAAATTTGATCCGGAAGAGATCCTGTCTTTG
ATGCCGCAGGCTACCATGCTGATGGGCGTACCGACCTTCTATGTTCGCTTGCTGCAATCACCGCGCCTGG
ATAAACAGGCAGTAGCGAATATTCGCCTGTTTATTAGTGGGTCCGCACCACTGCTGGCAGAGACACACAC
TGAATTTCAAGCGCGTACCGGCCATGCCATTCTGGAACGCTACGGAATGACCGAGACCAACATGAACACC
TCAAATCCGTATGAGGGTAAACGTATTGCGGGTACTGTGGGCTTTCCTCTCCCGGATGTCACTGTTCGTG
TTACCGACCCGGCAACCGGTCTCGCCTTACCTCCGGAACAGACGGGAATGATCGAAATTAAAGGTCCGAA
CGTGTTTAAGGGCTATTGGCGCATGCCCGAGAAGACCGCTGCCGAATTCACCGCCGATGGTTTCTTTATC
AGTGGTGATTTAGGTAAAATCGATCGCGATGGATACGTTCATATTGTGGGGCGCGGGAAAGATCTGGTTA
TTTCAGGAGGCTATAATATTTATCCGAAAGAAGTTGAGGGGGAAATTGACCAGATTGAAGGGGTGGTTGA
ATCAGCAGTGATCGGCGTTCCGCACCCGGATTTTGGTGAAGGTGTCACAGCGGTTGTGGTTCGCAAACCA
GGGGCGGCTCTGGATGAAAAAGCGATCGTCTCTGCTCTGCAGGACCGTCTGGCTCGTTATAAACAACCGA
AACGCATCATTTTTGCTGAAGATCTGCCGCGTAACACAATGGGTAAAGTCCAGAAAAACATCTTGCGCCA
GCAGTATGCAGACTTATATACTCGTACGTAGTAAGACGAATTCTCTAGATATCGCTCAATACTGACCATT
TAAATCATACCTGACCGTCATCGTGGCCGGATCTTGCGGCCCCTCGGCTTGAACGAATTGTTAGACATTA
TTTGCCGACTACCTTGGTGATCTCGCCTTTCACGTAGTGGACAAATTCTTCCAACTGATCTGTGCGCGAG
GCCAAGCGATCTTCTTCTTGTCCAAGATAAGCCTGTCTAGCTTCAAGTATGACGGGCTGATACTGGGCCG
GCAGGCGCTCCATTGCCCAGTCGGCAGCGACATCCTTCGGCGCGATTTTGCCGGTTACTGCGCTGTACCA
AATGCGGGACAACGTAAGCACTACATTTCGCTCATCGCCAGCCCAGTCGGGCGGCGAGTTCCATAGCGTT
AAGGTTTCATTTAGCGCCTCAAATAGATCCTGTTCAGGAACCGGATCAAAGAGTTCCTCCGCCGCTGGAC
CTACCAAGGCAACGCTATGTTCTCTTGCTTTTGTCAGCAAGATAGCCAGATCAATGTCGATCGTGGCTGG
CTCGAAGATACCTGCAAGAATGTCATTGCGCTGCCATTCTCCAAATTGCAGTTCGCGCTTAGCTGGATAA
CGCCACGGAATGATGTCGTCGTGCACAACAATGGTGACTTCTACAGCGCGGAGAATCTCGCTCTCTCCAG
GGGAAGCCGAAGTTTCCAAAAGGTCGTTGATCAAAGCTCGCCGCGTTGTTTCATCAAGCCTTACGGTCAC
CGTAACCAGCAAATCAATATCACTGTGTGGCTTCAGGCCGCCATCCACTGCGGAGCCGTACAAATGTACG
GCCAGCAACGTCGGTTCGAGATGGCGCTCGATGACGCCAACTACCTCTGATAGTTGAGTCGATACTTCGG
CGATCACCGCTTCCCTCATACTCTTCCTTTTTCAATATTATTGAAGCATTTATCAGGGTTATTGTCTCAT
GAGCGGATACATATTTGAATGTATTTAGAAAAATAAACAAA
