>Addgene plasmid #134597 | pCDF-yibDp-matB | depositor partial sequence | sequence record 265186 | pCDF-yibDp-matB sequence 1971 bps
TGCCCAGGCATCAAATAAAACGAAAGGCTCAGTCGAAAGACTGGGCCTTTCGTTTTATCTGTTGTTTGTC
GGTGAACGCTCTCTACTAGAGTCACACTGGCTCACCTTCGGGTGGGCCTTTCTGCGTTTATACACAGCTA
ACACCACGTCGTCCCTATCTGCTGCCCTAGGTCTATGAGTGGTTGCTGGATAACGTGCGTAATTGTGCTG
ATCTCTTATATAGCTGCTCTCATTATCTCTCTACCCTGAAGTGACTCTCTCACCTGTAAAAATAATATCT
CACAGGCTTAATAGTTTCTTAATACAAAGCCTGTAAAACGTCAGGATAACTTCTATATTCAGGGAGACCA
CAACGGTTTCCCTCTACAAATAATTTTGTTTAACTTTGGAAAAAGGAGATATACCATGCATCATCATCAT
CATCACTCCAACCATTTATTCGATGCGATGCGTGCCGCGGCGCCTGGGAATGCGCCGTTCATCCGCATCG
ACAATACACGCACCTGGACCTACGACGATGCCTTTGCCTTGAGTGGTCGCATTGCGTCAGCTATGGACGC
ACTCGGCATTCGCCCGGGAGACCGCGTGGCCGTGCAGGTGGAGAAATCTGCCGAAGCACTGATTCTGTAT
CTTGCGTGTCTGCGTAGCGGTGCCGTATATTTGCCACTGAACACTGCTTATACACTTGCGGAACTGGACT
ACTTTATTGGTGATGCCGAACCGCGCCTCGTTGTTGTAGCGTCATCCGCCCGTGCAGGTGTGGAAACCAT
TGCGAAACCGCGCGGGGCCATTGTAGAAACTCTGGATGCAGCTGGCAGCGGAAGCTTGCTGGACTTGGCG
CGCGATGAGCCTGCTGATTTCGTGGACGCTAGTCGCTCGGCGGACGATCTGGCGGCAATTCTTTATACAA
GTGGGACGACAGGGCGTTCTAAGGGGGCAATGCTGACACACGGCAACCTGCTTTCTAACGCGCTTACATT
GCGTGATTTCTGGCGTGTAACCGCAGGCGATCGTCTGATTCATGCGTTACCGATTTTTCATACACATGGC
CTGTTTGTCGCTACTAATGTCACATTACTGGCCGGGGCCTCTATGTTTCTGTTAAGCAAATTTGATCCGG
AAGAGATCCTGTCTTTGATGCCGCAGGCTACCATGCTGATGGGCGTACCGACCTTCTATGTTCGCTTGCT
GCAATCACCGCGCCTGGATAAACAGGCAGTAGCGAATATTCGCCTGTTTATTAGTGGGTCCGCACCACTG
CTGGCAGAGACACACACTGAATTTCAAGCGCGTACCGGCCATGCCATTCTGGAACGCTACGGAATGACCG
AGACCAACATGAACACCTCAAATCCGTATGAGGGTAAACGTATTGCGGGTACTGTGGGCTTTCCTCTCCC
GGATGTCACTGTTCGTGTTACCGACCCGGCAACCGGTCTCGCCTTACCTCCGGAACAGACGGGAATGATC
GAAATTAAAGGTCCGAACGTGTTTAAGGGCTATTGGCGCATGCCCGAGAAGACCGCTGCCGAATTCACCG
CCGATGGTTTCTTTATCAGTGGTGATTTAGGTAAAATCGATCGCGATGGATACGTTCATATTGTGGGGCG
CGGGAAAGATCTGGTTATTTCAGGAGGCTATAATATTTATCCGAAAGAAGTTGAGGGGGAAATTGACCAG
ATTGAAGGGGTGGTTGAATCAGCAGTGATCGGCGTTCCGCACCCGGATTTTGGTGAAGGTGTCACAGCGG
TTGTGGTTCGCAAACCAGGGGCGGCTCTGGATGAAAAAGCGATCGTCTCTGCTCTGCAGGACCGTCTGGC
TCGTTATAAACAACCGAAACGCATCATTTTTGCTGAAGATCTGCCGCGTAACACAATGGGTAAAGTCCAG
AAAAACATCTTGCGCCAGCAGTATGCAGACTTATATACTCGTACGTAGTAAGACGAATTCTCTAGATATC
GCTCAATACTG
